>Addgene plasmid #50716 | pCAG-EGxxFP | addgene full sequence | sequence record 447281 | Addgene NGS Result
GACATTGATTATTGACTAGTTATTAATAGTAATCAATTACGGGGTCATTAGTTCATAGCCCATATATGGA
GTTCCGCGTTACATAACTTACGGTAAATGGCCCGCCTGGCTGACCGCCCAACGACCCCCGCCCATTGACG
TCAATAATGACGTATGTTCCCATAGTAACGCCAATAGGGACTTTCCATTGACGTCAATGGGTGGAGTATT
TACGGTAAACTGCCCACTTGGCAGTACATCAAGTGTATCATATGCCAAGTACGCCCCCTATTGACGTCAA
TGACGGTAAATGGCCCGCCTGGCATTATGCCCAGTACATGACCTTATGGGACTTTCCTACTTGGCAGTAC
ATCTACGTATTAGTCATCGCTATTACCATGGTCGAGGTGAGCCCCACGTTCTGCTTCACTCTCCCCATCT
CCCCCCCCCTCCCCACCCCCAATTTTGTATTTATTTATTTTTTAATTATTTTGTGCAGCGATGGGGGCGG
GGGGGGGGGGGGGGGGCGCGCGCCAGGCGGGGCGGGGCGGGGCGAGGGGCGGGGCGGGGCGAGGCGGAGA
GGTGCGGCGGCAGCCAATCAGAGCGGCGCGCTCCGAAAGTTTCCTTTTATGGCGAGGCGGCGGCGGCGGC
GGCCCTATAAAAAGCGAAGCGCGCGGCGGGCGGGAGTCGCTGCGCGCTGCCTTCGCCCCGTGCCCCGCTC
CGCCGCCGCCTCGCGCCGCCCGCCCCGGCTCTGACTGACCGCGTTACTCCCACAGGTGAGCGGGCGGGAC
GGCCCTTCTCCTCCGGGCTGTAATTAGCGCTTGGTTTAATGACGGCTTGTTTCTTTTCTGTGGCTGCGTG
AAAGCCTTGAGGGGCTCCGGGAGGGCCCTTTGTGCGGGGGGAGCGGCTCGGGGGGTGCGTGCGTGTGTGT
GTGCGTGGGGAGCGCCGCGTGCGGCTCCGCGCTGCCCGGCGGCTGTGAGCGCTGCGGGCGCGGCGCGGGG
CTTTGTGCGCTCCGCAGTGTGCGCGAGGGGAGCGCGGCCGGGGGCGGTGCCCCGCGGTGCGGGGGGGGCT
GCGAGGGGAACAAAGGCTGCGTGCGGGGTGTGTGCGTGGGGGGGTGAGCAGGGGGTGTGGGCGCGTCGGT
CGGGCTGCAACCCCCCCTGCACCCCCCTCCCCGAGTTGCTGAGCACGGCCCGGCTTCGGGTGCGGGGCTC
CGTACGGGGCGTGGCGCGGGGCTCGCCGTGCCGGGCGGGGGGTGGCGGCAGGTGGGGGTGCCGGGCGGGG
CGGGGCCGCCTCGGGCCGGGGAGGGCTCGGGGGAGGGGCGCGGCGGCCCCCGGAGCGCCGGCGGCTGTCG
AGGCGCGGCGAGCCGCAGCCATTGCCTTTTATGGTAATCGTGCGAGAGGGCGCAGGGACTTCCTTTGTCC
CAAATCTGTGCGGAGCCGAAATCTGGGAGGCGCCGCCGCACCCCCTCTAGCGGGCGCGGGGCGAAGCGGT
GCGGCGCCGGCAGGAAGGAAATGGGCGGGGAGGGCCTTCGTGCGTCGCCGCGCCGCCGTCCCCTTCTCCC
TCTCCAGCCTCGGGGCTGTCCGCGGGGGGACGGCTGCCTTCGGGGGGGACGGGGCAGGGCGGGGTTCGGC
TTCTGGCGTGTGACCGGCGGCTCTAGCCTCTGCTAACCATGTTCATGCCTTCTTCTTTTTCCTACAGCTC
CTGGGCAACGTGCTGGTTATTGTGCTGTCTCATCATTTTGGCAAATCTAGAGCCGCCATGGTGAGCAAGG
GCGAGGAGCTGTTCACCGGGGTGGTGCCCATCCTGGTCGAGCTGGACGGCGACGTAAACGGCCACAAGTT
CAGCGTGTCCGGCGAGGGCGAGGGCGATGCCACCTACGGCAAGCTGACCCTGAAGTTCATCTGCACCACC
GGCAAGCTGCCCGTGCCCTGGCCCACCCTCGTGACCACCCTGACCTACGGCGTGCAGTGCTTCAGCCGCT
ACCCCGACCACATGAAGCAGCACGACTTCTTCAAGTCCGCCATGCCCGAAGGCTACGTCCAGGAGCGCAC
CATCTTCTTCAAGGACGACGGCAACTACAAGACCCGCGCCGAGGTGAAGTTCGAGGGCGACACCCTGGTG
AACCGCATCGAGCTGAAGGGCATCGACTTCAAGGAGGACGGCAACATCCTGGGGCACAAGCTGGAGTACA
ACTACAACAGCCACAACGTCTATATCATGGCCGACAAGCAGAAGAACGGCATCAAGGTGAACTTCAAGAT
CCGCCACAACATCGAGGACGGCAGCGTGCAGCTCGCCGACCACTACCAGCAGAACACCCCCATCGGCGAC
GGCCCCGTGCTGCTGCCCGACAACCACTGAGGATCCGCTAGCCTGCAGGTCGACGAATTCGATATCGGCA
AGCTGACCCTGAAGTTCATCTGCACCACCGGCAAGCTGCCCGTGCCCTGGCCCACCCTCGTGACCACCCT
GACCTACGGCGTGCAGTGCTTCAGCCGCTACCCCGACCACATGAAGCAGCACGACTTCTTCAAGTCCGCC
ATGCCCGAAGGCTACGTCCAGGAGCGCACCATCTTCTTCAAGGACGACGGCAACTACAAGACCCGCGCCG
AGGTGAAGTTCGAGGGCGACACCCTGGTGAACCGCATCGAGCTGAAGGGCATCGACTTCAAGGAGGACGG
CAACATCCTGGGGCACAAGCTGGAGTACAACTACAACAGCCACAACGTCTATATCATGGCCGACAAGCAG
AAGAACGGCATCAAGGTGAACTTCAAGATCCGCCACAACATCGAGGACGGCAGCGTGCAGCTCGCCGACC
ACTACCAGCAGAACACCCCCATCGGCGACGGCCCCGTGCTGCTGCCCGACAACCACTACCTGAGCACCCA
GTCCGCCCTGAGCAAAGACCCCAACGAGAAGCGCGATCACATGGTCCTGCTGGAGTTCGTGACCGCCGCC
GGGATCACTCTCGGCATGGACGAGCTGTACAAGTAACTCGAGACTCCTCAGGTGCAGGCTGCCTATCAGA
AGGTGGTGGCTGGTGTGGCCAATGCCCTGGCTCACAAATACCACTGAGATCTTTTTCCCTCTGCCAAAAA
TTATGGGGACATCATGAAGCCCCTTGAGCATCTGACTTCTGGCTAATAAAGGAAATTTATTTTCATTGCA
ATAGTGTGTTGGAATTTTTTGTGTCTCTCACTCGGAAGGACATATGGGAGGGCAAATCATTTAAAACATC
AGAATGAGTATTTGGTTTAGAGTTTGGCAACATATGCCCATATGCTGGCTGCCATGAACAAAGGTTGGCT
ATAAAGAGGTCATCAGTATATGAAACAGCCCCCTGCTGTCCATTCCTTATTCCATAGAAAAGCCTTGACT
TGAGGTTAGATTTTTTTTATATTTTGTTTTGTGTTATTTTTTTCTTTAACATCCCTAAAATTTTCCTTAC
ATGTTTTACTAGCCAGATTTTTCCTCCTCTCCTGACTACTCCCAGTCATAGCTGTCCCTCTTCTCTTATG
AAGATCCCTCGACTTAATTAAGGTACCCAATTCGCCCTATAGTGAGTCGTATTACGCGCGCTCACTGGCC
GTCGTTTTACAACGTCGTGACTGGGAAAACCCTGGCGTTACCCAACTTAATCGCCTTGCAGCACATCCCC
CTTTCGCCAGCTGGCGTAATAGCGAAGAGGCCCGCACCGATCGCCCTTCCCAACAGTTGCGCAGCCTGAA
TGGCGAATGGG
[124 nt withheld, positions 3722-3845]
C
[91 nt withheld, positions 3847-3937]
A
[49 nt withheld, positions 3939-3987]
CCTTTGACGTTGGAGTCCACGTTCTTT
[37 nt withheld, positions 4015-4051]
ACCCTATCTCGGTCTATTCTTTTGATTTATAAGGGATTTTGCCGATTTCGGCCTATTGGTTAAAAAATGA
GCTGATTTAACAAAAATTTAACGCGAATTTTAACAAAATATTAACGCTTACAATTTAGGTGGCACTTTTC
GGGGAAATGTGCGCGGAACCCCTATTTGTTTATTTTTCTAAATACATTCAAATATGTATCCGCTCATGAG
ACAATAACCCTGATAAATGCTTCAATAATATTGAAAAAGGAAGAGTATGAGTATTCAACATTTCCGTGTC
GCCCTTATTCCCTTTTTTGCGGCATTTTGCCTTCCTGTTTTTGCTCACCCAGAAACGCTGGTGAAAGTAA
AAGATGCTGAAGATCAGTTGGGTGCACGAGTGGGTTACATCGAACTGGATCTCAACAGCGGTAAGATCCT
TGAGAGTTTTCGCCCCGAAGAACGTTTTCCAATGATGAGCACTTTTAAAGTTCTGCTATGTGGCGCGGTA
TTATCCCGTATTGACGCCGGGCAAGAGCAACTCGGTCGCCGCATACACTATTCTCAGAATGACTTGGTTG
AGTACTCACCAGTCACAGAAAAGCATCTTACGGATGGCATGACAGTAAGAGAATTATGCAGTGCTGCCAT
AACCATGAGTGATAACACTGCGGCCAACTTACTTCTGACAACGATCGGAGGACCGAAGGAGCTAACCGCT
TTTTTGCACAACATGGGGGATCATGTAACTCGCCTTGATCGTTGGGAACCGGAGCTGAATGAAGCCATAC
CAAACGACGAGCGTGACACCACGATGCCTGTAGCAATGGCAACAACGTTGCGCAAACTATTAACTGGCGA
ACTACTTACTCTAGCTTCCCGGCAACAATTAATAGACTGGATGGAGGCGGATAAAGTTGCAGGACCACTT
CTGCGCTCGGCCCTTCCGGCTGGCTGGTTTATTGCTGATAAATCTGGAGCCGGTGAGCGTGGGTCTCGCG
GTATCATTGCAGCACTGGGGCCAGATGGTAAGCCCTCCCGTATCGTAGTTATCTACACGACGGGGAGTCA
GGCAACTATGGATGAACGAAATAGACAGATCGCTGAGATAGGTGCCTCACTGATTAAGCATTGGTAACTG
TCAGACCAAGTTTACTCATATATACTTTAGATTGATTTAAAACTTCATTTTTAATTTAAAAGGATCTAGG
TGAAGATCCTTTTTGATAATCTCATGACCAAAATCCCTTAACGTGAGTTTTCGTTCCACTGAGCGTCAGA
CCCCGTAGAAAAGATCAAAGGATCTTCTTGAGATCCTTTTTTTCTGCGCGTAATCTGCTGCTTGCAAACA
AAAAAACCACCGCTACCAGCGGTGGTTTGTTTGCCGGATCAAGAGCTACCAACTCTTTTTCCGAAGGTAA
CTGGCTTCAGCAGAGCGCAGATACCAAATACTGTTCTTCTAGTGTAGCCGTAGTTAGGCCACCACTTCAA
GAACTCTGTAGCACCGCCTACATACCTCGCTCTGCTAATCCTGTTACCAGTGGCTGCTGCCAGTGGCGAT
AAGTCGTGTCTTACCGGGTTGGACTCAAGACGATAGTTACCGGATAAGGCGCAGCGGTCGGGCTGAACGG
GGGGTTCGTGCACACAGCCCAGCTTGGAGCGAACGACCTACACCGAACTGAGATACCTACAGCGTGAGCT
ATGAGAAAGCGCCACGCTTCCCGAAGGGAGAAAGGCGGACAGGTATCCGGTAAGCGGCAGGGTCGGAACA
GGAGAGCGCACGAGGGAGCTTCCAGGGGGAAACGCCTGGTATCTTTATAGTCCTGTCGGGTTTCGCCACC
TCTGACTTGAGCGTCGATTTTTGTGATGCTCGTCAGGGGGGCGGAGCCTATGGAAAAACGCCAGCAACGC
GGCCTTTTTACGGTTCCTGGCCTTTTGCTGGCCTTTTGCTCACATGTTCTTTCCTGCGTTATCCCCTGAT
TCTGTGGATAACCGTATTACCGCCTTTGAGTGAGCTGATACCGCTCGCCGCAGCCGAACGACCGAGCGCA
GCGAGTCAGTGAGCGAGGAAGCGGAAGAGCGCCCAATACGCAAACCGCCTCTCCCCGCGCGTTGGCCGAT
TCATTAATGCAGCTGGCACGACAGGTTTCCCGACTGGAAAGCGGGCAGTGAGCGCAACGCAATTAATGTG
AGTTAGCTCACTCATTAGGCACCCCAGGCTTTACACTTTATGCTTCCGGCTCGTATGTTGTGTGGAATTG
TGAGCGGATAACAATTTCACACAGGAAACAGCTATGACCATGATTACGCCAAGCGCGCAATTAACCCTCA
CTAAAGGGAACAAAAGCTGGAGCTCATCGATACTC
Features (pLannotate 1.2.2; 18 found; start..end, strand, type, name):
      1..380     +  enhancer       CMV enhancer: human cytomegalovirus immediate early enhancer
    382..662     +  promoter       chicken β-actin promoter: No description available
    663..1677    +  intron         chimeric intron: chimera between introns from chicken β-actin and rabbit β-globin
   1744..2337    +  CDS            (3-F)Tyr-EGFP (fragment): (3-F)Tyr-EGFP is a basic (constitutively fluorescent) green fluorescent protein published in 2004, derived from Aequorea victoria.
   2376..2976    +  CDS            EGFP (fragment): the original enhanced GFP (Yang et al., 1996) mammalian codon-optimized
   2983..3054    +  CDS            HBB (fragment): HBB_PONPY - Experimental evidence at transcript level: Swiss-Prot protein existence level 2. Involved in oxygen transport from the lung to the various peripheral tissues. From Pongo pygmaeus (Bornean orangutan).
   3125..3180    +  polyA_signal   β-globin poly(A) signal: rabbit β-globin polyadenylation signal (Gil and Proudfoot, 1987)
   3536..3554    -  promoter       T7 promoter: promoter for bacteriophage T7 RNA polymerase
   3562..3717    +  CDS            lacZα (fragment): LacZα fragment of β-galactosidase; lacZ fragment
   3722..4150    +  rep_origin     f1 ori (sequence partly withheld): f1 bacteriophage origin of replication; arrow indicates direction of (+) strand synthesis
   4203..4307    +  promoter       AmpR promoter: bla
   4308..5168    +  CDS            AmpR: β-lactamase; bla; confers resistance to ampicillin, carbenicillin, and related antibiotics
   5339..5927    +  rep_origin     ori: high-copy-number ColE1/pMB1/pBR322/pUC origin of replication
   6110..6202    +  CDS            lacI (fragment): lac repressor; lacI; The lac repressor binds to the lac operator to inhibit transcription in E. coli. This inhibition can be relieved by adding lactose or isopropyl-β-D-thiogalactopyranoside (IPTG).
   6215..6236    +  protein_bind   CAP binding site: CAP binding activates transcription in the presence of cAMP. E. coli catabolite activator protein
   6251..6281    +  promoter       lac promoter: promoter for the E. coli lac operon
   6289..6305    +  protein_bind   lac operator: The lac repressor binds to the lac operator to inhibit transcription in E. coli. This inhibition can be relieved by adding lactose or isopropyl-β-D-thiogalactopyranoside (IPTG). lac repressor encoded by lacI
   6350..6368    +  promoter       T3 promoter: promoter for bacteriophage T3 RNA polymerase
