>Addgene plasmid #50716 | pCAG-EGxxFP | analyzer sequence | sequence record 75947
GAGCTCATCGATCTCGACATTGATTATTGACTAGTTATTAATAGTAATCAATTACGGGGTCATTAGTTCA
TAGCCCATATATGGAGTTCCGCGTTACATAACTTACGGTAAATGGCCCGCCTGGCTGACCGCCCAACGAC
CCCCGCCCATTGACGTCAATAATGACGTATGTTCCCATAGTAACGCCAATAGGGACTTTCCATTGACGTC
AATGGGTGGACTATTTACGGTAAACTGCCCACTTGGCAGTACATCAAGTGTATCATATGCCAAGTACGCC
CCCTATTGACGTCAATGACGGTAAATGGCCCGCCTGGCATTATGCCCAGTACATGACCTTATGGGACTTT
CCTACTTGGCAGTACATCTACGTATTAGTCATCGCTATTACCATGGGTCGAGGTGAGCCCCACGTTCTGC
TTCACTCTCCCCATCTCCCCCCCCTCCCCACCCCCAATTTTGTATTTATTTATTTTTTAATTATTTTGTG
CAGCGATGGGGGCGGGGGGGGGGGGGGCGCGCGCCAGGCGGGGCGGGGCGGGGCGAGGGGCGGGGCGGGG
CGAGGCGGAGAGGTGCGGCGGCAGCCAATCAGAGCGGCGCGCTCCGAAAGTTTCCTTTTATGGCGAGGCG
GCGGCGGCGGCGGCCCTATAAAAAGCGAAGCGCGCGGCGGGCGGGAGTCGCTGCGTTGCCTTCGCCCCGT
GCCCCGCTCCGCGCCGCCTCGCGCCGCCCGCCCCGGCTCTGACTGACCGCGTTACTCCCACAGGTGAGCG
GGCGGGACGGCCCTTCTCCTCCGGGCTGTAATTAGCGCTTGGTTTAATGACGGCTCGTTTCTTTTCTGTG
GCTGCGTGAAAGCCTTAAAGGGCTCCGGGAGGGCCCTTTGTGCGGGGGGGAGCGGCTCGGGGGGTGCGTG
CGTGTGTGTGTGCGTGGGGAGCGCCGCGTGCGGCCCGCGCTGCCCGGCGGCTGTGAGCGCTGCGGGCGCG
GCGCGGGGCTTTGTGCGCTCCGCGTGTGCGCGAGGGGAGCGCGGCCGGGGGCGGTGCCCCGCGGTGCGGG
GGGGCTGCGAGGGGAACAAAGGCTGCGTGCGGGGTGTGTGCGTGGGGGGGTGAGCAGGGGGTGTGGGCGC
GGCGGTCGGGCTGTAACCCCCCCCTGCACCCCCCTCCCCGAGTTGCTGAGCACGGCCCGGCTTCGGGTGC
GGGGCTCCGTGCGGGGCGTGGCGCGGGGCTCGCCGTGCCGGGCGGGGGGTGGCGGCAGGTGGGGGTGCCG
GGCGGGGCGGGGCCGCCTCGGGCCGGGGAGGGCTCGGGGGAGGGGCGCGGCGGCCCCGGAGCGCCGGCGG
CTGTCGAGGCGCGGCGAGCCGCAGCCATTGCCTTTTATGGTAATCGTGCGAGAGGGCGCAGGGACTTCCT
TTGTCCCAAATCTGGCGGAGCCGAAATCTGGGAGGCGCCGCCGCACCCCCTCTAGCGGGCGCGGGCGAAG
CGGTGCGGCGCCGGCAGGAAGGAAATGGGCGGGGAGGGCCTTCGTGCGTCGCCGCGCCGCCGTCCCCTTC
TCCATCTCCAGCCTCGGGGCTGCCGCAGGGGGACGGCTGCCTTCGGGGGGGACGGGGCAGGGCGGGGTTC
GGCTTCTGGCGTGTGACCGGCGGCTCTAGCCTCTGCTAACCATGTTCATGCCTTCTTCTTTTTCCTACAG
CTCCTGGGCAACGTGCTGGTTATTGTGCTGTCTCATCATTTTGGCAAATCTAGAGCCGCCATGGTGAGCA
AGGGCGAGGAGCTGTTCACCGGGGTGGTGCCCATCCTGGTCGAGCTGGACGGCGACGTAAACGGCCACAA
GTTCAGCGTGTCCGGCGAGGGCGAGGGCGATGCCACCTACGGCAAGCTGACCCTGAAGTTCATCTGCACC
ACCGGCAAGCTGCCCGTGCCCTGGCCCACCCTCGTGACCACCCTGACCTACGGCGTGCAGTGCTTCAGCC
GCTACCCCGACCACATGAAGCAGCACGACTTCTTCAAGTCCGCCATGCCCGAAGGCTACGTCCAGGAGCG
CACCATCTTCTTCAAGGACGACGGCAACTACAAGACCCGCGCCGAGGTGAAGTTCGAGGGCGACACCCTG
GTGAACCGCATCGAGCTGAAGGGCATCGACTTCAAGGAGGACGGCAACATCCTGGGGCACAAGCTGGAGT
ACAACTACAACAGCCACAACGTCTATATCATGGCCGACAAGCAGAAGAACGGCATCAAGGTGAACTTCAA
GATCCGCCACAACATCGAGGACGGCAGCGTGCAGCTCGCCGACCACTACCAGCAGAACACCCCCATCGGC
GACGGCCCCGTGCTGCTGCCCGACAACCACTGAGGATCCGCTAGCCTGCAGGTCGACGAATTCGATATCG
GCAAGCTGACCCTGAAGTTCATCTGCACCACCGGCAAGCTGCCCGTGCCCTGGCCCACCCTCGTGACCAC
CCTGACCTACGGCGTGCAGTGCTTCAGCCGCTACCCCGACCACATGAAGCAGCACGACTTCTTCAAGTCC
GCCATGCCCGAAGGCTACGTCCAGGAGCGCACCATCTTCTTCAAGGACGACGGCAACTACAAGACCCGCG
CCGAGGTGAAGTTCGAGGGCGACACCCTGGTGAACCGCATCGAGCTGAAGGGCATCGACTTCAAGGAGGA
CGGCAACATCCTGGGGCACAAGCTGGAGTACAACTACAACAGCCACAACGTCTATATCATGGCCGACAAG
CAGAAGAACGGCATCAAGGTGAACTTCAAGATCCGCCACAACATCGAGGACGGCAGCGTGCAGCTCGCCG
ACCACTACCAGCAGAACACCCCCATCGGCGACGGCCCCGTGCTGCTGCCCGACAACCACTACCTGAGCAC
CCAGTCCGCCCTGAGCAAAGACCCCAACGAGAAGCGCGATCACATGGTCCTGCTGGAGTTCGTGACCGCC
GCCGGGATCACTCTCGGCATGGACGAGCTGTACAAGTAACTCGAGACTCCTCAGGTGCAGGCTGCCTATC
AGAAGGTGGTGGCTGGTGTGGCCAATGCCCTGGCTCACAAATACCACTGAGATCTTTTTCCCTCTGCCAA
AAATTATGGGGACATCATGAAGCCCCTTGAGCATCTGACTTCTGGCTAATAAAGGAAATTTATTTTCATT
GCAATAGTGTGTTGGAATTTTTTGTGTCTCTCACTCGGAAGGACATATGGGAGGGCAAATCATTTAAAAC
ATCAGAATGAGTATTTGGTTTAGAGTTTGGCAACATATGCCCATATGCTGGCTGCCATGAACAAAGGTTG
GCTATAAAGAGGTCATCAGTATATGAAACAGCCCCCTGCTGTCCATTCCTTATTCCATAGAAAAGCCTTG
ACTTGAGGTTAGATTTTTTTTATATTTTGTTTTGTGTTATTTTTTTCTTTAACATCCCTAAAATTTTCCT
TACATGTTTTACTAGCCAGATTTTTCCTCCTCTCCTGACTACTCCCAGTCATAGCTGTCCCTCTTCTCTT
ATGAAGATCCCTCGACTTAATTAAGGTACCCAATTCGCCCTATAGTGAGTCGTATTACGCGCGCTCACTG
GCCGTCGTTTTACAACGTCGTGACTGGGAAAACCCTGGCGTTACCCAACTTAATCGCCTTGCAGCACATC
CCCCTTTCGCCAGCTGGCGTAATAGCGAAGAGGCCCGCACCGATCGCCCTTCCCAACAGTTGCGCAGCCT
GAATGGCGAATGGG
[124 nt withheld, positions 3725-3848]
C
[91 nt withheld, positions 3850-3940]
A
[49 nt withheld, positions 3942-3990]
CCTTTGACGTTGGAGTCCACGTTCTTT
[37 nt withheld, positions 4018-4054]
ACCCTATCTCGGTCTATTCTTTTGATTTATAAGGGATTTTGCCGATTTCGGCCTATTGGTTAAAAAATGA
GCTGATTTAACAAAAATTTAACGCGAATTTTAACAAAATATTAACGCTTACAATTTAGGTGGCACTTTTC
GGGGAAATGTGCGCGGAACCCCTATTTGTTTATTTTTCTAAATACATTCAAATATGTATCCGCTCATGAG
ACAATAACCCTGATAAATGCTTCAATAATATTGAAAAAGGAAGAGTATGAGTATTCAACATTTCCGTGTC
GCCCTTATTCCCTTTTTTGCGGCATTTTGCCTTCCTGTTTTTGCTCACCCAGAAACGCTGGTGAAAGTAA
AAGATGCTGAAGATCAGTTGGGTGCACGAGTGGGTTACATCGAACTGGATCTCAACAGCGGTAAGATCCT
TGAGAGTTTTCGCCCCGAAGAACGTTTTCCAATGATGAGCACTTTTAAAGTTCTGCTATGTGGCGCGGTA
TTATCCCGTATTGACGCCGGGCAAGAGCAACTCGGTCGCCGCATACACTATTCTCAGAATGACTTGGTTG
AGTACTCACCAGTCACAGAAAAGCATCTTACGGATGGCATGACAGTAAGAGAATTATGCAGTGCTGCCAT
AACCATGAGTGATAACACTGCGGCCAACTTACTTCTGACAACGATCGGAGGACCGAAGGAGCTAACCGCT
TTTTTGCACAACATGGGGGATCATGTAACTCGCCTTGATCGTTGGGAACCGGAGCTGAATGAAGCCATAC
CAAACGACGAGCGTGACACCACGATGCCTGTAGCAATGGCAACAACGTTGCGCAAACTATTAACTGGCGA
ACTACTTACTCTAGCTTCCCGGCAACAATTAATAGACTGGATGGAGGCGGATAAAGTTGCAGGACCACTT
CTGCGCTCGGCCCTTCCGGCTGGCTGGTTTATTGCTGATAAATCTGGAGCCGGTGAGCGTGGGTCTCGCG
GTATCATTGCAGCACTGGGGCCAGATGGTAAGCCCTCCCGTATCGTAGTTATCTACACGACGGGGAGTCA
GGCAACTATGGATGAACGAAATAGACAGATCGCTGAGATAGGTGCCTCACTGATTAAGCATTGGTAACTG
TCAGACCAAGTTTACTCATATATACTTTAGATTGATTTAAAACTTCATTTTTAATTTAAAAGGATCTAGG
TGAAGATCCTTTTTGATAATCTCATGACCAAAATCCCTTAACGTGAGTTTTCGTTCCACTGAGCGTCAGA
CCCCGTAGAAAAGATCAAAGGATCTTCTTGAGATCCTTTTTTTCTGCGCGTAATCTGCTGCTTGCAAACA
AAAAAACCACCGCTACCAGCGGTGGTTTGTTTGCCGGATCAAGAGCTACCAACTCTTTTTCCGAAGGTAA
CTGGCTTCAGCAGAGCGCAGATACCAAATACTGTCCTTCTAGTGTAGCCGTAGTTAGGCCACCACTTCAA
GAACTCTGTAGCACCGCCTACATACCTCGCTCTGCTAATCCTGTTACCAGTGGCTGCTGCCAGTGGCGAT
AAGTCGTGTCTTACCGGGTTGGACTCAAGACGATAGTTACCGGATAAGGCGCAGCGGTCGGGCTGAACGG
GGGGTTCGTGCACACAGCCCAGCTTGGAGCGAACGACCTACACCGAACTGAGATACCTACAGCGTGAGCT
ATGAGAAAGCGCCACGCTTCCCGAAGGGAGAAAGGCGGACAGGTATCCGGTAAGCGGCAGGGTCGGAACA
GGAGAGCGCACGAGGGAGCTTCCAGGGGGAAACGCCTGGTATCTTTATAGTCCTGTCGGGTTTCGCCACC
TCTGACTTGAGCGTCGATTTTTGTGATGCTCGTCAGGGGGGCGGAGCCTATGGAAAAACGCCAGCAACGC
GGCCTTTTTACGGTTCCTGGCCTTTTGCTGGCCTTTTGCTCACATGTTCTTTCCTGCGTTATCCCCTGAT
TCTGTGGATAACCGTATTACCGCCTTTGAGTGAGCTGATACCGCTCGCCGCAGCCGAACGACCGAGCGCA
GCGAGTCAGTGAGCGAGGAAGCGGAAGAGCGCCCAATACGCAAACCGCCTCTCCCCGCGCGTTGGCCGAT
TCATTAATGCAGCTGGCACGACAGGTTTCCCGACTGGAAAGCGGGCAGTGAGCGCAACGCAATTAATGTG
AGTTAGCTCACTCATTAGGCACCCCAGGCTTTACACTTTATGCTTCCGGCTCGTATGTTGTGTGGAATTG
TGAGCGGATAACAATTTCACACAGGAAACAGCTATGACCATGATTACGCCAAGCGCGCAATTAACCCTCA
CTAAAGGGAACAAAAGCTG
Features (pLannotate 1.2.2; 18 found; start..end, strand, type, name):
     16..395     +  enhancer       CMV enhancer: human cytomegalovirus immediate early enhancer
    398..673     +  promoter       chicken β-actin promoter: No description available
    674..1680    +  intron         chimeric intron: chimera between introns from chicken β-actin and rabbit β-globin
   1747..2340    +  CDS            (3-F)Tyr-EGFP (fragment): (3-F)Tyr-EGFP is a basic (constitutively fluorescent) green fluorescent protein published in 2004, derived from Aequorea victoria.
   2379..2979    +  CDS            EGFP (fragment): the original enhanced GFP (Yang et al., 1996) mammalian codon-optimized
   2986..3057    +  CDS            HBB (fragment): HBB_PONPY - Experimental evidence at transcript level: Swiss-Prot protein existence level 2. Involved in oxygen transport from the lung to the various peripheral tissues. From Pongo pygmaeus (Bornean orangutan).
   3128..3183    +  polyA_signal   β-globin poly(A) signal: rabbit β-globin polyadenylation signal (Gil and Proudfoot, 1987)
   3539..3557    -  promoter       T7 promoter: promoter for bacteriophage T7 RNA polymerase
   3565..3720    +  CDS            lacZα (fragment): LacZα fragment of β-galactosidase; lacZ fragment
   3725..4153    +  rep_origin     f1 ori (sequence partly withheld): f1 bacteriophage origin of replication; arrow indicates direction of (+) strand synthesis
   4206..4310    +  promoter       AmpR promoter: bla
   4311..5171    +  CDS            AmpR: β-lactamase; bla; confers resistance to ampicillin, carbenicillin, and related antibiotics
   5342..5930    +  rep_origin     ori: high-copy-number ColE1/pMB1/pBR322/pUC origin of replication
   6113..6205    +  CDS            lacI (fragment): lac repressor; lacI; The lac repressor binds to the lac operator to inhibit transcription in E. coli. This inhibition can be relieved by adding lactose or isopropyl-β-D-thiogalactopyranoside (IPTG).
   6218..6239    +  protein_bind   CAP binding site: CAP binding activates transcription in the presence of cAMP. E. coli catabolite activator protein
   6254..6284    +  promoter       lac promoter: promoter for the E. coli lac operon
   6292..6308    +  protein_bind   lac operator: The lac repressor binds to the lac operator to inhibit transcription in E. coli. This inhibition can be relieved by adding lactose or isopropyl-β-D-thiogalactopyranoside (IPTG). lac repressor encoded by lacI
   6353..6371    +  promoter       T3 promoter: promoter for bacteriophage T3 RNA polymerase
