[The description below was written by a language model from this plasmid's Addgene catalogue record and pLannotate feature annotations shown in this document.]
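Description:
pCAG-EGxxFP is a mammalian expression plasmid built on the pCAGGS backbone that serves as a fluorescent reporter for testing CRISPR guide RNA activity. It is propagated in E. coli at high copy number through a ColE1/pUC-type origin and selected with ampicillin via the β-lactamase gene. The backbone also carries an f1 phage origin and cloning-vector remnants: lacZα and lacI fragments, the lac promoter and operator, and T7 and T3 promoters. Two sequence records are available, of 6,383 and 6,396 nt. They show the same 18 features in the same order, with coordinates differing by only a few bases.

The payload is a synthetic "split EGFP" insert of about 1.2 kb, cloned between XbaI and XhoI sites that remain intact. It is driven by the ubiquitous CAG promoter, annotated here as the CMV enhancer, the chicken β-actin promoter and a chimeric β-actin/β-globin intron. Transcription ends at a rabbit β-globin polyadenylation signal; the short "HBB" hit just upstream of it is probably β-globin sequence belonging to the pCAGGS 3′ region rather than a functional coding element. The insert contains a 5′ EGFP fragment and a 3′ EGFP fragment in tandem, which share 482 bp of overlapping sequence and are separated by a short gap in the annotation. Neither fragment alone encodes a complete EGFP.

According to the record, the plasmid is used to validate gRNA sequences through double-strand-break-mediated EGFP reconstitution. In general terms, a break between the two fragments lets the overlapping repeats recombine by homology-dependent repair, restoring an intact EGFP reading frame. Green fluorescence then indicates that the guide directed cleavage. The record does not detail how the target sequence is introduced between the fragments.
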