Addgene plasmid #50716: pCAG-EGxxFP
Purpose: 5’ and 3’ EGFP fragments that shares 482bp were placed under ubiquitous CAG promoter. Used for validation of gRNA sequences by DSB mediated EGFP reconstitution.
Depositing lab: Masahito Ikawa. Publication: Generation of mutant mice by pronuclear injection of circular plasmid expressing Cas9 and single guided RNA. Mashiko D, Fujihara Y, Satouh Y, Miyata H, Isotani A, Ikawa M. Sci Rep. 2013 Nov 27;3:3355. doi: 10.1038/srep03355. PubMed 24284873.
Backbone
  Vector backbone: pCAGGS
  Backbone size w/o insert (bp): 5138
  Total vector size (bp): 6383
  Vector type: Mammalian Expression, CRISPR
Growth in bacteria
  Bacterial resistance: Ampicillin, 100 μg/mL
  Growth temperature: 37°C
  Growth strain: DH5alpha
  Copy number: High Copy
Gene/Insert
  Gene/Insert name: split EGFP
  Species: Synthetic
  Insert size (bp): 1239
  Promoter: CAG
  Cloning method: Restriction Enzyme; 5′ cloning site XbaI (not destroyed); 3′ cloning site XhoI (not destroyed)
  Sequencing primers: 5′ GCCTTCTTCT TTTTCCTACA GC; 3′ GCCACACCAG CCACCACCTT CTG
Resource information
  A portion of this plasmid was derived from a plasmid made by: pCAGGS is from Dr. Junichi Miyazaki, original inventor. EGFP was from clontech.
Terms and licenses: Academic/Nonprofit Terms; Industry Terms: Not Available to Industry
How to cite: pCAG-EGxxFP was a gift from Masahito Ikawa (Addgene plasmid # 50716 ; http://n2t.net/addgene:50716 ; RRID:Addgene_50716)
