>Addgene plasmid #50716 | pCAG-EGxxFP | addgene partial sequence | sequence record 113750 | rb_glob_PA_term-R 5'-CCCATATGTCCTTCCGAGTG-3'
ATTCCAACACACTATTGCAATGAAAATAAATTTCCTTTATTAGCCAGAAGTCAGATGCTCAAGGGGCTTC
ATGATGTCCCCATAATTTTTGGCAGAGGGAAAAAGATCTCAGTGGTATTTGTGAGCCAGGGCATTGGCCA
CACCAGCCACCACCTTCTGATAGGCAGCCTGCACCTGAGGAGTCTCGAGTTACTTGTACAGCTCGTCCAT
GCCGAGAGTGATCCCGGCGGCGGTCACGAACTCCAGCAGGACCATGTGATCGCGCTTCTCGTTGGGGTCT
TTGCTCAGGGCGGACTGGGTGCTCAGGTAGTGGTTGTCGGGCAGCAGCACGGGGCCGTCGCCGATGGGGG
TGTTCTGCTGGTAGTGGTCGGCGAGCTGCACGCTGCCGTCCTCGATGTTGTGGCGGATCTTGAAGTTCAC
CTTGATGCCGTTCTTCTGCTTGTCGGCCATGATATAGACGTTGTGGCTGTTGTAGTTGTACTCCAGCTTG
TGCCCCAGGATGTTGCCGTCCTCCTTGAAGTCGATGCCCTTCAGCTCGATGCGGTTCACCAGGGTGTCGC
CCTCGAACTTCACCTCGGCGCGGGTCTTGTAGTTGCCGTCGTCCTTGAAGAAGATGGTGCGCTCCTGGAC
GTAGCCTTCGGGCATGGCGGACTTGAAGAAGTCGTGCTGCTTCATGTGGTCGGGGTAGCGGCTGAAGCAC
TGCACGCCGTAGGTCAGGGTGGTCACGAGGGTGGGCCAGGGCACGGGCAGCTTGCCGGTGGTGCAGATGA
ACTTCAGGGTCAGCTTGCCGATATCGAATTCGTCGACCTGCAGGCTAGCGGATCCTCAGTGGTTGTCGGG
CAGCAGCACGGGGCCGTCGCCGATGGGGGTGTTCTGCTGGTAGTGGTCGGCGAGCTGCACGCTGCCGTCC
TCGATGTTGTGGCGGATCTTGAAGTTCACCTTGATGCCGTTCTTCTGCTTGTCGGCCATGATATAGACGT
TGTGGCTGTTGTAGTTGTACTCCAGCTTGTGCCCCAGGATGTTGCCGTCCTCCTTGAAGTCGATGCCCTT
CAGCTCGATGCGGTTCACCAGGGTGTCGCCCTCGAACTTCACCT
