>Addgene plasmid #50716 | pCAG-EGxxFP | addgene partial sequence | sequence record 113751 | pCAGGS5 5'-ggttcggcttctggcgtgtgacc-3'
CCTCTGCTAACCATGTTCATGCCTTCTTCTTTTTCCTACAGCTCCTGGGCAACGTGCTGGTTATTGTGCT
GTCTCATCATTTTGGCAAATCTAGAGCCGCCATGGTGAGCAAGGGCGAGGAGCTGTTCACCGGGGTGGTG
CCCATCCTGGTCGAGCTGGACGGCGACGTAAACGGCCACAAGTTCAGCGTGTCCGGCGAGGGCGAGGGCG
ATGCCACCTACGGCAAGCTGACCCTGAAGTTCATCTGCACCACCGGCAAGCTGCCCGTGCCCTGGCCCAC
CCTCGTGACCACCCTGACCTACGGCGTGCAGTGCTTCAGCCGCTACCCCGACCACATGAAGCAGCACGAC
TTCTTCAAGTCCGCCATGCCCGAAGGCTACGTCCAGGAGCGCACCATCTTCTTCAAGGACGACGGCAACT
ACAAGACCCGCGCCGAGGTGAAGTTCGAGGGCGACACCCTGGTGAACCGCATCGAGCTGAAGGGCATCGA
CTTCAAGGAGGACGGCAACATCCTGGGGCACAAGCTGGAGTACAACTACAACAGCCACAACGTCTATATC
ATGGCCGACAAGCAGAAGAACGGCATCAAGGTGAACTTCAAGATCCGCCACAACATCGAGGACGGCAGCG
TGCAGCTCGCCGACCACTACCAGCAGAACACCCCCATCGGCGACGGCCCCGTGCTGCTGCCCGACAACCA
CTGAGGATCCGCTAGCCTGCAGGTCGACGAATTCGATATCGGCAAGCTGACCCTGAAGTTCATCTGCACC
ACCGGCAAGCTGCCCGTGCCCTGGCCCACCCTCGTGACCACCCTGACCTACGGCGTGCAGTGCTTCAGCC
GCTACCCCGACCACATGAAGCAGCACGACTTCTTCAAGTCCGCCATGCCCGAAGGCTACGTCCAGGAGCG
CACCATCTTCTTCAAGGACGACGGCAACTACAAGACCCGCGCCGAGGTGAAGTTCGAGGGCGACACCCTG
GTGAACCGCATCGAGCTGAAGGGCATCGACTTCAAGGAGGACGGCAACATCCTGGGGCACAAGCTGGAGT
ACAACTACAACAGCCACAACGTCTATATCATGGCCGACAAGCAGAAGAACGGCATCAAGGTGAACTTCAA
GATCCGCCACAACATCGAGGACGGCAGCGTGCA
